>Addgene plasmid #213122 | POC1401 | addgene full sequence | sequence record 437767 | Addgene NGS Result
CACTCTGTGAAGCTCTTCAGCCTGAAGAGCTTCGCAGCTGGCACGACAGGTTTCCCGACTGGAAAGCGGG
CAGTGAGCGCAACGCAATTAATGTGAGTTAGCTCACTCATTAGGCACCCCAGGCTTTACACTTTATGCTT
CCGGCTCGTATGTTGTGTGGAATTGTGAGCGGATAACAATTTCACACAGGAAACAGCTATGACCATGATT
ACGCCAAGCTTGCATGCCTGCAGGTCGACTCTAGAGGATCCCCGGGTACCGAGCTCGAATTCACTGGCCG
TCGTTTTACAACGTCGTGACTGGGAAAACCCTGGCGTTACCCAACTTAATCGCCTTGCAGCACATCCCCC
TTTCGCCAGCTGGCGTAATAGCGAAGAGGCCCGCACCGATCGCCCTTCCCAACAGTTGCGCAGCCTGAAT
GGCGAATGGCGCCTGATGCGGTATTTTCTCCTTACGCATCTGTGCGGTATTTCACACCGCATATGGTGCA
CTCTCAGTACAATCTGCTCTGATGCCGCATAGTTAAGCCAGCCCCGACACCCGCCAACACCCGCTGACGC
GCCCTGACGGGCTTGTCTGCTCCCGGCATCCGCTTACAGACAAGCTGTGACTTGTCTTCTGAGACCTGAA
GAGCACGAAGTGGTTTAAACTATCAGTGTTTGACAGGATATATTGGCGGGTAAACCTAAGAGAAAAGAGC
GTTTATTAGAATAATCGGATATTTAAAAGGGCGTGAAAAGGTTTATCCGTTCGTCCATTTGTATGTGCAT
GCCAACCACAGGGTTCCCCAGATCAGGCGCTGGCTGCTGAACCCCCAGCCGGAACTGACCCCACAAGGCC
CTAGCGTTTGCAATGCACCAGGTCATCATTGACCCAGGCGTGTTCCACCAGGCCGCTGCCTCGCAACTCT
TCGCAGGCTTCGCCGACCTGCTCGCGCCACTTCTTCACGCGGGTGGAATCCGATCCGCACATGAGGCGGA
AGGTTTCCAGCTTGAGCGGGTACGGCTCCCGGTGCGAGCTGAAATAGTCGAACATCCGTCGGGCCGTCGG
CGACAGCTTGCGGTACTTCTCCCATATGAATTTCGTGTAGTGGTCGCCAGCAAACAGCACGACGATTTCC
TCGTCGATCAGGACCTGGCAACGGGACGTTTTCTTGCCACGGTCCAGGACGCGGAAGCGGTGCAGCAGCG
ACACCGATTCCAGGTGCCCAACGCGGTCGGACGTGAAGCCCATCGCCGTCGCCTGTAGGCGCGACAGGCA
TTCCTCGGCCTTCGTGTAATACCGGCCATTGATCGACCAGCCCAGGTCCTGGCAAAGCTCGTAGAACGTG
AAGGTGATCGGCTCGCCGATAGGGGTGCGCTTCGCGTACTCCAACACCTGCTGCCACACCAGTTCGTCAT
CGTCGGCCCGCAGCTCGACGCCGGTGTAGGTGATCTTCACGTCCTTGTTGACGTGGAAAATGACCTTGTT
TTGCAGCGCCTCGCGCGGGATTTTCTTGTTGCGCGTGGTGAACAGGGCAGAGCGGGCCGTGTCGTTTGGC
ATCGCTCGCATCGTGTCCGGCCACGGCGCAATATCGAACAAGGAAAGCTGCATTTCCTTGATCTGCTGCT
TCGTGTGTTTCAGCAACGCGGCCTGCTTGGCCTCGCTGACCTGTTTTGCCAGGTCCTCGCCGGCGGTTTT
TCGCTTCTTGGTCGTCATAGTTCCTCGCGTGTCGATGGTCATCGACTTCGCCAAACCTGCCGCCTCCTGT
TCAAGACGACGCGAACGCTCCACGGCGGCCGATGGCGCGGGCAGGGCAGGGGGAGCCAGTTGCACGCTGT
CGCGCTCGATCTTGGCCGTAGCTTGCTGGACCATCGAGCCGACGGACTGGAAGGTTTCGCGGGGCGCACG
CATGACGGTGCGGCTTGCGATGGTTTCGGCATCCTCGGCGGAAAACCCCGCGTCGATCAGTTCTTGCCTG
TATGCCTTCCGGTCAAACGTCCGATTCATTCACCCTCCTTGCGGGATTGCCCCGACTCACGCCGGGGCAA
TGTGCCCTTATTCCTGATTTGACCCGCCTGGTGCCTTGGTGTCCAGATAATCCACCTTATCGGCAATGAA
GTCGGTCCCGTAGACCGTCTGGCCGTCCTTCTCGTACTTGGTATTCCGAATCTTGCCCTGCACGAATACC
AGCGACCCCTTGCCCAAATACTTGCCGTGGGCCTCGGCCTGAGAGCCAAAACACTTGATGCGGAAGAAGT
CGGTGCGCTCCTGCTTGTCGCCGGCATCGTTGCGCCACATCTAGGATCTGCCAGGAACCGTAAAAAGGCC
GCGTTGCTGGCGTTTTTCCATAGGCTCCGCCCCCCTGACGAGCATCACAAAAATCGACGCTCAAGTCAGA
GGTGGCGAAACCCGACAGGACTATAAAGATACCAGGCGTTTCCCCCTGGAAGCTCCCTCGTGCGCTCTCC
TGTTCCGACCCTGCCGCTTACCGGATACCTGTCCGCCTTTCTCCCTTCGGGAAGCGTGGCGCTTTCTCAT
AGCTCACGCTGTAGGTATCTCAGTTCGGTGTAGGTCGTTCGCTCCAAGCTGGGCTGTGTGCACGAACCCC
CCGTTCAGCCCGACCGCTGCGCCTTATCCGGTAACTATCGTCTTGAGTCCAACCCGGTAAGACACGACTT
ATCGCCACTGGCAGCAGCCACTGGTAACAGGATTAGCAGAGCGAGGTATGTAGGCGGTGCTACAGAGTTC
TTGAAGTGGTGGCCTAACTACGGCTACACTAGAAGAACAGTATTTGGTATCTGCGCTCTGCTGAAGCCAG
TTACCTTCGGAAAAAGAGTTGGTAGCTCTTGATCCGGCAAACAAACCACCGCTGGTAGCGGTGGTTTTTT
TGTTTGCAAGCAGCAGATTACGCGCAGAAAAAAAGGATCTCAAGAAGATCCTTTGATCTTTTCTACGGGG
TCTGACGCTCAGTGGAACGAAAACTCACGTTAAGGGATTTTGGTCATGAGATTATCAAAAAGGATCTTCA
CCTAGATCCTTTTAAATTAAAAATGAAGTTTTAAATCAATCTAAAGTATATATGAGTAAACTTGGTCTGA
CAGTTACCAATGCTTAATCAGTGAGGCACCTATCTCAGCGATCTGTCTATTTCGTTCATCCATAGTTGCC
TGACTCCCCGTCGTGTAGATAACTACGATACGGGAGGGCTTACCATCTGGCCCCAGTGCTGCAATGATAC
CGCGAGAACCACGCTCACCGGCTCCAGATTTATCAGCAATAAACCAGCCAGCCGGAAGGGCCGAGCGCAG
AAGTGGTCCTGCAACTTTATCCGCCTCCATCCAGTCTATTAATTGTTGCCGGGAAGCTAGAGTAAGTAGT
TCGCCAGTTAATAGTTTGCGCAACGTTGTTGCCATTGCTACAGGCATCGTGGTGTCACGCTCGTCGTTTG
GTATGGCTTCATTCAGCTCCGGTTCCCAACGATCAAGGCGAGTTACATGATCCCCCATGTTGTGCAAAAA
AGCGGTTAGCTCCTTCGGTCCTCCGATCGTTGTCAGAAGTAAGTTGGCCGCAGTGTTATCACTCATGGTT
ATGGCAGCACTGCATAATTCTCTTACTGTCATGCCATCCGTAAGATGCTTTTCTGTGACTGGTGAGTACT
CAACCAAGTCATTCTGAGAATAGTGTATGCGGCGACCGAGTTGCTCTTGCCCGGCGTCAATACGGGATAA
TACCGCGCCACATAGCAGAACTTTAAAAGTGCTCATCATTGGAAAACGTTCTTCGGGGCGAAAACTCTCA
AGGATCTTACCGCTGTTGAGATCCAGTTCGATGTAACCCACTCGTGCACCCAACTGATCTTCAGCATCTT
TTACTTTCACCAGCGTTTCTGGGTGAGCAAAAACAGGAAGGCAAAATGCCGCAAAAAAGGGAATAAGGGC
GACACGGAAATGTTGAATACTCATACTCTTCCTTTTTCAATATTATTGAAGCATTTATCAAGGTTATTGT
CTCATGAGCGGATACATATTTGAATGTATTTAGAAAAATAAACAAATAGGGGTTCCGCGCACGAATTGGC
CAGCGCTGCCATTTTTGGGGTGAGGCCGTTCGCGGCCGAGGGGCGCAGCCCCTGGGGGGATGGGAGGCCC
GCGTTAGCGGGCCGGGAGGGTTCGAGAAGGGGGGGCACCCCCCTTCGGCGTGCGCGGTCACGCGCACAGG
GCGCAGCCCTGGTTAAAAACAAGGTTTATAAATATTGGTTTAAAAGCAGGTTAAAAGACAGGTTAGCGGT
GGCCGAAAAACGGGCGGAAACCCTTGCAAATGCTGGATTTTCTGCCTGTGGACAGCCCCTCAAATGTCAA
TAGGTGCGCCCCTCATCTGTCAGCACTCTGCCCCTCAAGTGTCAAGGATCGCGCCCCTCATCTGTCAGTA
GTCGCGCCCCTCAAGTGTCAATACCGCAGGGCACTTATCCCCAGGCTTGTCCACATCATCTGTGGGAAAC
TCGCGTAAAATCAGGCGTTTTCGCCGATTTGCGAGGCTGGCCAGCTCCACGTCGCCGGCCGAAATCGAGC
CTGCCCCTCATCTGTCAACGCCGCGCCGGGTGAGTCGGCCCCTCAAGTGTCAACGTCCGCCCCTCATCTG
TCAGTGAGGGCCAAGTTTTCCGCGAGGTATCCACAACGCCGGCGGCCGCGGTGTCTCGCACACGGCTTCG
ACGGCGTTTCTGGCGCGTTTGCAGGGCCATAGACGGCCGCCAGCCCAGCGGCGAGGGCAACCAGCCCGGT
GAGCGTCGCAAAGGAGATCCTGATCTGACTGATGGGCTGCCTGTATCGAGTGGTGATTTTGTGCCGAGCT
GCCGGTCGGGGAGCTGTTGGCTGGCTGGTGGCAGGATATATTGTGGTGTAAACAAATTGACGCTTAGACA
ACTTAATAACACATTGCGGACGTTTTTAATGTACTGGGGTGGATGCAGTGGGCCC
Features (pLannotate 1.2.2; 15 found; start..end, strand, type, name):
     34..76      +  CDS            lacI (fragment): lac repressor; lacI; The lac repressor binds to the lac operator to inhibit transcription in E. coli. This inhibition can be relieved by adding lactose or isopropyl-β-D-thiogalactopyranoside (IPTG).
     89..110     +  protein_bind   CAP binding site: CAP binding activates transcription in the presence of cAMP. E. coli catabolite activator protein
    125..155     +  promoter       lac promoter: promoter for the E. coli lac operon
    163..179     +  protein_bind   lac operator: The lac repressor binds to the lac operator to inhibit transcription in E. coli. This inhibition can be relieved by adding lactose or isopropyl-β-D-thiogalactopyranoside (IPTG). lac repressor encoded by lacI
    216..272     -  misc_feature   MCS: pUC18/19 multiple cloning site
    269..426     +  CDS            lacZα (fragment): LacZα fragment of β-galactosidase; lacZ fragment
    432..531     -  misc_feature   bom (fragment): basis of mobility region from pBR322
    661..685     +  misc_feature   RB T-DNA repeat: right border repeat from nopaline C58 T-DNA
    797..817     -  CDS            TetR (fragment): tetracycline resistance regulatory protein; tetR
    844..1989    -  CDS            trfA: TRFA_ECOLX - Experimental evidence at protein level: Swiss-Prot protein existence level 1. Also involved in plasmid copy number control, promoting intermolecular coupling of protein bound iterons at oriV, which inhibits replication initiation. From Escherichia coli.
   2325..2913    -  rep_origin     ori: high-copy-number ColE1/pMB1/pBR322/pUC origin of replication
   3084..3944    -  CDS            AmpR: β-lactamase; bla; confers resistance to ampicillin, carbenicillin, and related antibiotics
   3945..4049    -  promoter       AmpR promoter: bla
   4136..4767    -  rep_origin     oriV: incP origin of replication
   4859..4883    +  misc_feature   LB T-DNA repeat: left border repeat from nopaline C58 T-DNA
