[The description below was written by a language model from this plasmid's Addgene catalogue record and pLannotate feature annotations shown in this document.]
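Description:
POC1401 is an empty-backbone plasmid built on the pL1R-1 vector and catalogued as a bacterial expression construct for testing the activity of LguI-associated switch methylases, that is, DNA methylases used to block cutting by the type IIS restriction enzyme LguI at selected sites. The sequenced record is 4,955 nt, close to the stated backbone size of 4,968 bp. It is maintained in E. coli as a high-copy plasmid through a ColE1/pUC-type origin, and it is selected with ampicillin via a β-lactamase gene driven by its own bla promoter.

The feature table shows the architecture of a binary, Golden Gate-style plant vector rather than a purpose-built expression plasmid. Nopaline-type left and right T-DNA border repeats are present. The broad-host-range incP oriV and the trfA replication initiator gene are also there, and together they allow replication in hosts such as Agrobacterium. Nothing in the record indicates that plant transformation is the intended use here. Near the right border lies a lac cassette made up of a CAP binding site, lac promoter, lac operator, a pUC18/19-type multiple cloning site and a lacZα fragment. This arrangement is typically used for blue/white screening of insertions. Short fragments of lacI, tetR and the pBR322 bom region appear to be remnants of vector construction.

No methylase gene or other insert is annotated. The LguI recognition sites and any overlapping methylation target sequences that would serve as the test substrate are not marked in the feature table either. The record therefore does not state how the assay sites are arranged.
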