Addgene plasmid #213122: POC1401
Purpose: (Empty Backbone) Testing the activity of LguI-associated switch methylases
Depositing lab: Christopher A. O'Callaghan. Depositing organization: University of Oxford. Publication: DNA methylases for site-selective inhibition of type IIS restriction enzyme activity. Flores-Fernandez CN, Lin D, Robins K, O'Callaghan CA. Appl Microbiol Biotechnol. 2024 Jan 25;108(1):174. doi: 10.1007/s00253-024-13015-7. PubMed 38270650.
Backbone
  Vector backbone: pL1R-1
  Backbone manufacturer: NovoPro
  Backbone size (bp): 4968
  Vector type: Bacterial Expression
Growth in bacteria
  Bacterial resistance: Ampicillin, 100 μg/mL
  Growth temperature: 37°C
  Growth strain: DH5alpha
  Copy number: High Copy
Terms and licenses: Academic/Nonprofit Terms; Industry Terms: Not Available to Industry
How to cite: POC1401 was a gift from Christopher A. O'Callaghan (Addgene plasmid # 213122 ; http://n2t.net/addgene:213122 ; RRID:Addgene_213122)
